Addgene plasmid #202185: pL0_EF-epyC
Purpose: Level 0 plasmid containing a terminator sequence from gene 55209 from Phaeodactylum tricornutum with EF overhangs used to build a level 1 construct.
Depositing lab: Christopher Dupont. Depositing organization: J. Craig Venter Institute (JCVI). Publication: Universal loop assembly: open, efficient and cross-kingdom DNA fabrication. Pollak B, Matute T, Nunez I, Cerda A, Lopez C, Vargas V, Kan A, Bielinski V, von Dassow P, Dupont CL, Federici F. Synth Biol (Oxf). 2020;5(1):ysaa001. doi: 10.1093/synbio/ysaa001. Epub 2020 Feb 5. PubMed 32161816.
Backbone
  Vector backbone: pL0R
  Vector type: Synthetic Biology
Growth in bacteria
  Bacterial resistance: Spectinomycin, 50 μg/mL
  Growth temperature: 37°C
  Growth strain: DH5alpha
  Copy number: High Copy
Gene/Insert
  Gene/Insert name: epyC terminator
  Species: Phaeodactylum tricornutum
  Insert size (bp): 508
  Mutation: None
  Cloning method: Gibson Cloning
How to cite: pL0_EF-epyC was a gift from Christopher Dupont (Addgene plasmid # 202185 ; http://n2t.net/addgene:202185 ; RRID:Addgene_202185)
