[The description below was written by a language model from this plasmid's Addgene catalogue record and pLannotate feature annotations shown in this document.]
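Description:
pL0_EF-epyC is a Level 0 part plasmid from the Universal Loop assembly system, a synthetic-biology toolkit for hierarchical, Type IIS-based DNA construction across kingdoms. It is built on the small pL0R backbone (about 2.6 kb in total) and is maintained in E. coli through a high-copy ColE1/pUC-type origin of replication. Selection relies on the aadA gene, which encodes an aminoglycoside adenylyltransferase conferring resistance to spectinomycin and streptomycin.

The payload is a 508 bp terminator sequence from gene 55209 (epyC) of the marine diatom Phaeodactylum tricornutum, introduced unmutated by Gibson cloning. The part is flanked by the "E" and "F" overhangs of the assembly syntax, which define the 3′ terminator position of a transcription unit. When released from the Level 0 vector it can be ligated in a defined order downstream of promoter, coding and tag parts to build a Level 1 construct. The plasmid therefore carries no promoter, coding sequence or reporter of its own as cargo; it is simply a donor of a regulatory module, presumably for diatom expression cassettes given the source of the terminator.

The automated feature table does not annotate the terminator itself, which most likely lies in the unannotated stretch between the pUC multiple cloning site fragment and the origin. It also reports a short fragment matching the Tn5 transposase spanning the sequence origin. This is a partial hit, probably a backbone remnant rather than a functional gene, and the record assigns it no role.
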