Features (pLannotate 1.2.2; 4 found; start..end, strand, type, name):
     37..69      -  misc_feature   MCS (fragment): pUC18/19 multiple cloning site
    978..1566    -  rep_origin     ori: high-copy-number ColE1/pMB1/pBR322/pUC origin of replication
   1660..2448    -  CDS            aadA: S3AD_ECOLX - Experimental evidence at protein level: Swiss-Prot protein existence level 1. Mediates bacterial resistance to the antibiotics streptomycin and spectinomycin. From Escherichia coli.
   2480..36      -  CDS            tnpA (fragment) (across the origin): TN5P_ECOLX - Also known as tnp. Experimental evidence at protein level: Swiss-Prot protein existence level 1. Mediates transposition of transposon Tn5 by a 'cut and paste' mechanism. First, the monomeric transposase binds the 19 bp inverted DNA repeats flanking the transposon. Then, dimerization of the DNA- bound transposase creates a synaptic DNA complex. After nicking of the first DNA strand, excision of the transposon proceeds through a series of intermediates. The transposase then mediates the insertion of the transposon at a new site by strand transfer. The activity of the wild- type tran
>Addgene plasmid #202185 | pL0_EF-epyC | addgene full sequence | sequence record 405701 | Addgene NGS Result
GAGGGCGCCCCAGCTGGCAATTCCGGTTCGCTTGCTAAGCTTGCATGCCTGCAAGTCGACTCTAGAGGAG
CGGTGATCACAGGCAGCAACGCTCTGTCATCGTTACAATCAACATGCTACCCTCCGCGAGATCATCCGTG
TTTCAAACCCGGCAGCTTAGTTGCCGTTCTTCCGAATAGCATCGGTAACATGAGCAAAGTCTGCCGCCTT
ACAACGGCTCTCCCGCTGACGCCGTCCCGGACTGATGGGCTGCCTGTATCGAGTGGTGATTTTGTGCCGA
GCTCATTACTCGCATCCATTCTCAGGCTGTCTCGTCTCGTCTCAGGTCTCAGCTTGTAGGCCCATAGTTG
CTAATTTCGAATATTCCTTTCGAATCGACGCAGCCATGGCACAATGGTGGTGCTTGAAGACTAACAGTAA
GCAAAGATGACTCTTTAGATTTTAAAACCAAAATGGTGCTTAGCTAACTGTAAGAATGTTAGATTTACAT
ATAAGCAATTACCATTCTTTGTAACTACATATCTGCCGTACTCCAGCGATACGCCTGCTCATTTTGATGC
TCATGGTTGTAGCGCTGTGACAATAACTTATCTTCCCAATCATTTCCACGGTCCATTCCATCCCATCGGA
AGCCAGGCCGAATCCCGTAGCGGTTTGGTTTTGCTGATGGACCCTTGTACACGGGGCGTACATGAAGCAT
GCCATTGGAATTTGCTTCCGTCTTTTGCTGTTGGTTTTGAGCTGTATAAGCTGCCATTGGATCTCCAACT
CGAATGGCCTCCTTGCGCGCGGCTTCCAATTCGGAGTCCCCGGCGTGTCGTGCAAACGATGAGTTCGCTC
GAGACCACCAGGATACATAGATTACCACAACTCCGAGCCCTTCCACCCACAGAATCAGGGGATAACGCAG
GAAAGAACATGTGAGCAAAAGGCCAGCAAAAGGCCAGGAACCGTAAAAAGGCCGCGTTGCTGGCGTTTTT
CCATAGGCTCCGCCCCCCTGACGAGCATCACAAAAATCGACGCTCAAGTCAGAGGTGGCGAAACCCGACA
GGACTATAAAGATACCAGGCGTTTCCCCCTGGAAGCTCCCTCGTGCGCTCTCCTGTTCCGACCCTGCCGC
TTACCGGATACCTGTCCGCCTTTCTCCCTTCGGGAAGCGTGGCGCTTTCTCATAGCTCACGCTGTAGGTA
TCTCAGTTCGGTGTAGGTCGTTCGCTCCAAGCTGGGCTGTGTGCACGAACCCCCCGTTCAGCCCGACCGC
TGCGCCTTATCCGGTAACTATCGTCTTGAGTCCAACCCGGTAAGACACGACTTATCGCCACTGGCAGCAG
CCACTGGTAACAGGATTAGCAGAGCGAGGTATGTAGGCGGTGCTACAGAGTTCTTGAAGTGGTGGCCTAA
CTACGGCTACACTAGAAGAACAGTATTTGGTATCTGCGCTCTGCTGAAGCCAGTTACCTTCGGAAAAAGA
GTTGGTAGCTCTTGATCCGGCAAACAAACCACCGCTGGTAGCGGTGGTTTTTTTGTTTGCAAGCAGCAGA
TTACGCGCAGAAAAAAAGGATCTCAAGAAGATCCTTTGATCTTTTCTACGGGGTCTGACGCTCAGTGGAA
CGAAAACTCACGTTAAGGGATTTTGGTCATGCATTCTAGGTGATTATTATTTGCCGACTACCTTGGTGAT
CTCGCCTTTCACGTAGTGGACAAATTCTTCCAACTGATCTGCGCGCGAGGCCAAGCGATCTTCTTCTTGT
CCAAGATAAGCCTGTCTAGCTTCAAGTATGACGGGCTGATACTGGGCCGGCAGGCGCTCCATTGCCCAGT
CGGCAGCGACATCCTTCGGCGCGATTTTGCCGGTTACTGCGCTGTACCAAATGCGGGACAACGTAAGCAC
TACATTTCGCTCATCGCCAGCCCAGTCGGGCGGCGAGTTCCATAGCGTTAAGGTTTCATTTAGCGCCTCA
AATAGATCCTGTTCAGGAACCGGATCAAAGAGTTCCTCCGCCGCTGGACCTACCAAGGCAACGCTATGTT
CTCTTGCTTTTGTCAGCAAGATAGCCAGATCAATGTCGATCGTGGCTGGCTCGAAGATACCAGCAAGAAT
GTCATTGCGCTGCCATTCTCCAAATTGCAGTTCGCGCTTAGCTGGATAACGCCACGGAATGATGTCGTCG
TGCACAACAATGGTGACTTCTACAGCGCGGAGAATCTCACTCTCTCCAGGGGAAGCCGAAGTTTCCAAAA
GGTCGTTGATCAAAGCTCGCCGCGTTGTTTCATCAAGCCTTACGGTCACCGTAACCAGCAAATCAATATC
ACTGTGTGGCTTCAGGCCGCCATCCACTGCGGAGCCGTACAAATGTACGGCCAGCAACGTCGGTTCGAGA
TGGCGCTCGATGACGCCAACTACCTCTGATAGTTGAGTCGATACTTCGGCGATCACCGCTTCCCTCATGC
GAAACGATCCTCATCCTGTCTCTTGATCAGATATTGATCCCCTGCGCCATCAGATCCTTGGCGGCAAGAA
AGCCATCCAGTTTACTTTGCAGGGCTTCCCAACCTTACCA
